>Addgene plasmid #157372 | pD649-HAsp-CD4-COMP5AP-AviTag-9xHis | depositor full sequence | sequence record 303853 | Full Sequence
TTTCAATATTATTGAAGCATTTATCAGGGTTATTGTCTCATGAGCGGATACATATTTGAATGTATTTAGA
AAAATAAACAAATAGGGGTCAGTGTTACAACCAATTAACCAATTCTGAACATTATCGCGAGCCCATTTAT
ACCTGAATATGGCTCATAACACCCCTTGCTCATGACCAAAATCCCTTAACGTGAGTTACGCGCGCGTCGT
TCCACTGAGCGTCAGACCCCGTAGAAAAGATCAAAGGATCTTCTTGAGATCCTTTTTTTCTGCGCGTAAT
CTGCTGCTTGCAAACAAAAAAACCACCGCTACCAGCGGTGGTTTGTTTGCCGGATCAAGAGCTACCAACT
CTTTTTCCGAAGGTAACTGGCTTCAGCAGAGCGCAGATACCAAATACTGTTCTTCTAGTGTAGCCGTAGT
TAGCCCACCACTTCAAGAACTCTGTAGCACCGCCTACATACCTCGCTCTGCTAATCCTGTTACCAGTGGC
TGCTGCCAGTGGCGATAAGTCGTGTCTTACCGGGTTGGACTCAAGACGATAGTTACCGGATAAGGCGCAG
CGGTCGGGCTGAACGGGGGGTTCGTGCACACAGCCCAGCTTGGAGCGAACGACCTACACCGAACTGAGAT
ACCTACAGCGTGAGCTATGAGAAAGCGCCACGCTTCCCGAAGGGAGAAAGGCGGACAGGTATCCGGTAAG
CGGCAGGGTCGGAACAGGAGAGCGCACGAGGGAGCTTCCAGGGGGAAACGCCTGGTATCTTTATAGTCCT
GTCGGGTTTCGCCACCTCTGACTTGAGCGTCGATTTTTGTGATGCTCGTCAGGGGGGCGGAGCCTATGGA
AAAACGCCAGCAACGCGGCCTTTTTACGGTTCCTGGCCTTTTGCTGGCCTTTTGCTCACATGTTCTTTCC
TGCGTTATCCCCTGATTCTGTGGATAACCGTATTACCGCCTTTGAGTGAGCTGATACCGCTCGCCGCAGC
CGAACGACCGAGCGCAGCGAGTCAGTGAGCGAGGAAGCGGAAGGCGAGAGTAGGGAACTGCCAGGCATCA
AACTAAGCAGAAGGCCCCTGACGGATGGCCTTTTTGCGTTTCTACAAACTCTTTCTGTGTTGTAAAACGA
CGGCCAGTCTTAAGCTCGGGCCCCCTGGGCGGTTCTGATAACGAGTAATCGTTAATCCGCAAATAACGTA
AAAACCCGCTTCGGCGGGTTTTTTTATGGGGGGAGTTTAGGGAAAGAGCATTTGTCAGAATATTTAAGGG
CGCCTGTCACTTTGCTTGATATATGAGAATTATTTAACCTTATAAATGAGAAAAAAGCAACGCACTTTAA
ATAAGATACGTTGCTTTTTCGATTGATGAACACCTATAATTAAACTATTCATCTATTATTTATGATTTTT
TGTATATACAATATTTCTAGTTTGTTAAAGAGAATTAAGAAAATAAATCTCGAAAATAATAAAGGGAAAA
TCAGTTTTTGATATCAAAATTATACATGTCAACGATAATACAAAATATAATACAAACTATAAGATGTTAT
CAGTATTTATTATCATTTAGAATAAATTTTGTGTCGCCCTTAATTGTGAGCGGATAACAATTACGAGCTT
CATGCACAGTGGCGTTGACTCAATATTGGCCATTAGCCATATTATTCATTGGTTATATAGCATAAATCAA
TATTGGCTATTGGCCATTGCATACGTTGTATCTATATCATAATATGTACATTTATATTGGCTCATGTCCA
ATATGACCGCCATGTTGGCATTGATTATTGACTAGTTATTAATAGTAATCAATTACGGGGTCATTAGTTC
ATAGCCCATATATGGAGTTCCGCGTTACATAACTTACGGTAAATGGCCCGCCTGGCTGACCGCCCAACGA
CCCCCGCCCATTGACGTCAATAATGACGTATGTTCCCATAGTAACGCCAATAGGGACTTTCCATTGACGT
CAATGGGTGGAGTATTTACGGTAAACTGCCCACTTGGCAGTACATCAAGTGTATCATATGCCAAGTACGC
CCCCTATTGACGTCAATGACGGTAAATGGCCCGCCTGGCATTATGCCCAGTACATGACCTTATGGGACTT
TCCTACTTGGCAGTACATCTACGTATTAGTCATCGCTATTACCATGGTGATGCGGTTTTGGCAGTACATC
AATGGGCGTGGATAGCGGTTTGACTCACGGGGATTTCCAAGTCTCCACCCCATTGACGTCAATGGGAGTT
TGTTTTGGCACCAAAATCAACGGGACTTTCCAAAATGTCGTAACAACTCCGCCCCATTGACGCAAATGGG
CGGTAGGCGTGTACGGTGGGAGGTCTATATAAGCAGAGCTCGTTTAGTGAACCGTCAGATCGCCTGGAGA
CGCCATCCACGCTGTTTTGACCTCCATAGAAGACACCGGGACCGATCCAGCCTCCGCGGCCGGGAACGGT
GCATTGGAACGCGGATTCCCCGTGCCAAGAGTGACGTAAGTACCGCCTATAGAGTCTATAGGCCCACCCC
CTTGGCTTCGTTAGAACGCGGCTACAATTAATACATAACCTTATGTATCATACACATACGATTTAGGTGA
CACTATAGAATAACATCCACTTTGCCTTTCTCTCCACAGGTGTCCACTCCCAGGTCCAACTGCACCTCGG
TTCTATCGAAAACGCGCCTGCTAGCGCCACCATGAAGACCATCATTGCCCTGAGCTACATCTTCTGCCTG
GTGTTCGCTGCGGCCGCC
[543 nt withheld, positions 2749-3291]
GCCAGCAGCATCGTGTACAAGAAAGAGGGCGAGCAGGTTGAGTTCAGCTTCCCTCTGGCCTTCACCGTGG
AAAAGCTGACAGGATCTGGCGAGCTGTGGTGGCAGGCCGAAAGAGCCTCTAGCAGCAAGAGCTGGATCAC
CTTCGACCTGAAGAACAAAGAGGTGTCCGTCAAGAGAGTGACACAGGACCCCAAGCTGCAGATGGGCAAA
AAGCTGCCCCTGCACCTGACTCTGCCTCAGGCACTGCCTCAGTATGCCGGCTCTGGCAATCTGACCCTGG
CTCTGGAAGCCAAGACAGGCAAGCTGCACCAAGAGGTCAACCTGGTGGTCATGAGAGCCACACAGCTGCA
GAAGAATCTGACCTGCGAAGTGTGGGGCCCTACAAGCCCTAAGCTGATGCTGAGCCTGAAGCTGGAAAAC
AAAGAAGCCAAGGTTTCCAAGCGCGAGAAGGCCGTGTGGGTGCTGAATCCTGAAGCCGGCATGTGGCAGT
GTCTGCTGAGCGATTCTGGACAGGTGCTGCTGGAAAGCAACATCAAGGTGCTGCCCACCTGGTCTACCCC
TGTTCAACCTGGCGCGCCGGAAGATCAAGTTGATCCAAGATTGATTGATGGCAAGGGCGGATCTCTGGAG
GTGCTGTTCCAGGGACCAGGCGGAAGCGGCAATCCCGGCGGCGATCTGGCCCCCCAGATGCTGCGCGAGC
TGCAGGAGACCAATGCCGCCCTGCAGGACGTGCGCGAGCTGCTGCGCCACCGCGTGAAGGAGATCACCTT
CCTGAAGAACACCGTGATGGAGTGCGACGCCTGCGGTATGCAGCCCTCTAGAGGCTCCGGCTCCATCATC
CCAGTTGAGGAGGAGAACCCGGACTTCTGGAACCGCGAGGCAGCCGAGGCCCTGGGTGCCGCCAAGAAGC
TGCAGCCTGCACAGACAGCCGCCAAGAACCTCATCATCTTCCTGGGCGATGGGATGGGGGTGTCTACGGT
GACAGCTGCCAGGATCCTAAAAGGGCAGAAGAAGGACAAACTGGGGCCTGAGATACCCCTGGCCATGGAC
CGCTTCCCATATGTGGCTCTGTCCAAGACATACAATGTAGACAAACATGTGCCAGACAGTGGAGCCACAG
CCACGGCCTACCTGTGCGGGGTCAAGGGCAACTTCCAGACCATTGGCTTGAGTGCAGCCGCCCGCTTTAA
CCAGTGCAACACGACACGCGGCAACGAGGTCATCTCCGTGATGAATCGGGCCAAGAAAGCAGGGAAGTCA
GTGGGAGTGGTAACCACCACACGAGTGCAGCACGCCTCGCCAGCCGGCACCTACGCCCACACGGTGAACC
GCAACTGGTACTCGGACGCCGACGTGCCTGCCTCGGCCCGCCAGGAGGGGTGCCAGGACATCGCTACGCA
GCTCATCTCCAACATGGACATTGACGTGATCCTAGGTGGAGGCCGAAAGTACATGTTTCGCATGGGAACC
CCAGACCCTGAGTACCCAGATGACTACAGCCAAGGTGGGACCAGGCTGGACGGGAAGAATCTGGTGCAGG
AATGGCTGGCGAAGCGCCAGGGTGCCCGGTATGTGTGGAACCGCACTGAGCTCATGCAGGCTTCCCTGGA
CCCGTCTGTGACCCATCTCATGGGTCTCTTTGAGCCTGGAGACATGAAATACGAGATCCACCGAGACTCC
ACACTGGACCCCTCCCTGATGGAGATGACAGAGGCTGCCCTGCGCCTGCTGAGCAGGAACCCCCGCGGCT
TCTTCCTCTTCGTGGAGGGTGGTCGCATCGACCATGGTCATCATGAAAGCAGGGCTTACCGGGCACTGAC
TGAGACGATCATGTTCGACGACGCCATTGAGAGGGCGGGCCAGCTCACCAGCGAGGAGGACACGCTGAGC
CTCGTCACTGCCGACCACTCCCACGTCTTCTCCTTCGGAGGCTACCCCCTGCGAGGGAGCTCCATCTTCG
GGCTGGCCCCTGGCAAGGCCCGGGACAGGAAGGCCTACACGGTCCTCCTATACGGAAACGGTCCAGGCTA
TGTGCTCAAGGACGGCGCCCGGCCGGATGTTACCGAGAGCGAGAGCGGGAGCCCCGAGTATCGGCAGCAG
TCAGCAGTGCCCCTGGACGAAGAGACCCACGCAGGCGAGGACGTGGCGGTGTTCGCGCGCGGCCCGCAGG
CGCACCTGGTTCACGGCGTGCAGGAGCAGACCTTCATAGCGCACGTCATGGCCTTCGCCGCCTGCCTGGA
GCCCTACACCGCCTGCGACCTGGCGCCCCCCGCCGGCACCACCGACGCCGCGCACCCGGGTGGCGGAGGA
CTGAACGACATCTTCGAGGCTCAGAAAATCGAATGGCACGAACATCACCATCACCATCACCATCACCATT
AAGGCCGGCCTGTAGTCACTGGCACAACGCGTTACCCGGTAAGCCAATCGGGTATACACGGTCGTCATAC
TGCAGACAGGGTTCTTCTACTTTGCAAGATAGTCTTGAGTAGTAAAATAAATAGATAGAGAAAATCAGCC
TCGACTGTGCCTTCTAGTTGCCAGCCATCTGTTGTTTGCCCCTCCCCCGTGCCTTCCTTGACCCTGGAAG
GTGCCACTCCCACTGTCCTTTCCTAATAAAATGAGGAAATTGCATCACAACACTCAACCCTATCTCGGTC
TATTCTTTTGATTTATAAGGGATTTTGCCGATTTCGGCCTATTGGTTAAAAAATGAGCTGATTTAACAAA
AATTTAACGCGAATTAATTCTGTGGAATGTGTGTCAGTTAGGGTGTGGAAAGTCCCCAGGCTCCCCAGCA
GGCAGAAGTATGCAAAGCATGCATCTCAATTAGTCAGCAACCAGGTGTGGAAAGTCCCCAGGCTCCCCAG
CAGGCAGAAGTATGCAAAGCATGCATCTCAATTAGTCAGCAACCATAGTCCCGCCCCTAACTCCGCCCAT
CCCGCCCCTAACTCCGCCCAGTTCCGCCCATTCTCCGCCCCATGGCTGACTAATTTTTTTTATTTATGCA
GAGGCCGAGGCCGCCTCTGCCTCTGAGCTATTCCAGAAGTAGTGAGGAGGCTTTTTTGGAGGCCTAGGCT
TTTGCAAAAAGCTCCCGGGAGCTTGTATATCCATTTTCGGATCTGATCAGCACGTGTTGACAATTAATCA
TCGGCATAGTATATCGGCATAGTATAATACGACAAGGTGAGGAACTAAACCATGACCGAGTACAAGCCCA
CGGTGCGCCTCGCCACCCGCGACGACGTCCCCAGGGCCGTACGCACCCTCGCCGCCGCGTTCGCCGACTA
CCCCGCCACGCGCCACACCGTCGATCCGGACCGCCACATCGAGCGGGTCACCGAGCTGCAAGAACTCTTC
CTCACGCGCGTCGGGCTCGACATCGGCAAGGTGTGGGTCGCGGACGACGGCGCCGCGGTGGCGGTCTGGA
CCACGCCGGAGAGCGTCGAAGCGGGGGCGGTGTTCGCCGAGATCGGCCCGCGCATGGCCGAGTTGAGCGG
TTCCCGGCTGGCCGCGCAGCAACAGATGGAAGGCCTCCTGGCGCCGCACCGGCCCAAGGAGCCCGCGTGG
TTCCTGGCCACCGTCGGCGTCTCGCCCGACCACCAGGGCAAGGGTCTGGGCAGCGCCGTCGTGCTCCCCG
GAGTGGAGGCGGCCGAGCGCGCCGGGGTGCCCGCCTTCCTGGAGACATCCGCGCCCCGCAACCTCCCCTT
CTACGAGCGGCTCGGCTTCACCGTCACCGCCGACGTCGAGGTGCCCGAAGGACCGCGCACCTGGTGCATG
ACCCGCAAGCCCGGTGCCTGACACGTGCTACGAGATTTCGATTCCACCGCCGCCTTCTATGAAAGGTTGG
GCTTCGGAATCGTTTTCCGGGACGCCGGCTGGATGATCCTCCAGCGCGGGGATCTCATGCTGGAGTTCTT
CGCCCACCCCAACTTGTTTATTGCAGCTTATAATGGTTACAAATAAAGCAATAGCATCACAAATTTCACA
AATAAAGCATTTTTTTCACTGCATTCTAGTTGTGGTTTGTCCAAACTCATCAATGTATCTTATCATGTCT
GTATACCGTCGACCTCTAGCTAGAGCTTGGCGTAATCATGGTCATTACCAATGCTTAATCAGTGAGGCAC
CTATCTCAGCGATCTGTCTATTTCGTTCATCCATAGTTGCCTGACTCCCCGTCGTGTAGATAACTACGAT
ACGGGAGGGCTTACCATCTGGCCCCAGCGCTGCGATGATACCGCGAGAACCACGCTCACCGGCTCCGGAT
TTATCAGCAATAAACCAGCCAGCCGGAAGGGCCGAGCGCAGAAGTGGTCCTGCAACTTTATCCGCCTCCA
TCCAGTCTATTAATTGTTGCCGGGAAGCTAGAGTAAGTAGTTCGCCAGTTAATAGTTTGCGCAACGTTGT
TGCCATCGCTACAGGCATCGTGGTGTCACGCTCGTCGTTTGGTATGGCTTCATTCAGCTCCGGTTCCCAA
CGATCAAGGCGAGTTACATGATCCCCCATGTTGTGCAAAAAAGCGGTTAGCTCCTTCGGTCCTCCGATCG
TTGTCAGAAGTAAGTTGGCCGCAGTGTTATCACTCATGGTTATGGCAGCACTGCATAATTCTCTTACTGT
CATGCCATCCGTAAGATGCTTTTCTGTGACTGGTGAGTACTCAACCAAGTCATTCTGAGAATAGTGTATG
CGGCGACCGAGTTGCTCTTGCCCGGCGTCAATACGGGATAATACCGCGCCACATAGCAGAACTTTAAAAG
TGCTCATCATTGGAAAACGTTCTTCGGGGCGAAAACTCTCAAGGATCTTACCGCTGTTGAGATCCAGTTC
GATGTAACCCACTCGTGCACCCAACTGATCTTCAGCATCTTTTACTTTCACCAGCGTTTCTGGGTGAGCA
AAAACAGGAAGGCAAAATGCCGCAAAAAAGGGAATAAGGGCGACACGGAAATGTTGAATACTCATATTCT
TCCTT
Features (pLannotate 1.2.2; 24 found; start..end, strand, type, name):
    119..143     -  CDS            KanR (fragment): aminoglycoside phosphotransferase; aph(3')-Ia; confers resistance to kanamycin
    254..842     +  rep_origin     ori: high-copy-number ColE1/pMB1/pBR322/pUC origin of replication
   1067..1084    +  terminator     rrnB T2 terminator (fragment): transcription terminator T2 from the E. coli rrnB gene
   1109..1128    -  CDS            lacZα (fragment): LacZα fragment of β-galactosidase; lacZ fragment
   1584..1600    +  protein_bind   lac operator: The lac repressor binds to the lac operator to inhibit transcription in E. coli. This inhibition can be relieved by adding lactose or isopropyl-β-D-thiogalactopyranoside (IPTG). lac repressor encoded by lacI
   1843..2146    +  enhancer       CMV enhancer: human cytomegalovirus immediate early enhancer
   2147..2350    +  promoter       CMV promoter: human cytomegalovirus (CMV) immediate early promoter
   2486..2529    +  intron         CMV intron (fragment): modified intron A from human cytomegalovirus
   2581..2599    +  promoter       SP6 promoter: promoter for bacteriophage SP6 RNA polymerase
   2603..2640    +  CDS            IgH signal sequence (fragment): signal sequence from the mouse immunoglobulin heavy chain variable region
   2737..3867    +  CDS            CD4 (fragment) (sequence partly withheld): CD4_HUMAN - Experimental evidence at protein level: Swiss-Prot protein existence level 1. (Microbial infection) Primary receptor for human immunodeficiency virus-1 (HIV-1) (PubMed:2214026, PubMed:16331979, PubMed:9641677, PubMed:12089508). Down-regulated by HIV-1 Vpu (PubMed:17346169). Acts as a receptor for Human Herpes virus 7/HHV-7 (PubMed:7909607). From Homo sapiens (Human).
   3958..4137    +  CDS            Comp (fragment): COMP_RAT - Experimental evidence at protein level: Swiss-Prot protein existence level 1. May play a role in the structural integrity of cartilage via its interaction with other extracellular matrix proteins such as the collagens and fibronectin. Can mediate the interaction of chondrocytes with the cartilage extracellular matrix through interaction with cell surface integrin receptors. Could play a role in the pathogenesis of osteoarthritis. Potent suppressor of apoptosis in both primary chondrocytes and transformed cells. Suppresses apoptosis by blocking the activation of caspase-3 and by indu
   4125..5577    +  CDS            SEAP (fragment): secreted alkaline phosphatase from human placenta The natural enzyme has a C-terminal transmembrane sequence that is replaced by a GPI anchor.
   5602..5643    +  CDS            AviTag™ (fragment): peptide tag that allows for enzymatic biotinylation
   5647..5670    +  CDS            8xHis: 8xHis affinity tag
   5816..5927    +  polyA_signal   bGH poly(A) signal: bovine growth hormone polyadenylation signal
   5928..6036    +  rep_origin     f1 ori (fragment): f1 bacteriophage origin of replication; arrow indicates direction of (+) strand synthesis
   6050..6379    +  promoter       SV40 promoter: SV40 enhancer and early promoter
   6427..6474    +  promoter       EM7 promoter: synthetic bacterial promoter&nbsp
   6493..7092    +  CDS            PuroR (fragment): puromycin N-acetyltransferase; pac from Streptomyces; confers resistance to puromycin
   7102..7227    +  CDS            ble (fragment): BLE_KLEPN - Experimental evidence at protein level: Swiss-Prot protein existence level 1. Binding protein with a strong affinity to the bleomycin family of antibiotics. Binds to CL990; an antimitotic-antibiotic compound. From Klebsiella pneumoniae.
   7222..7343    +  polyA_signal   SV40 poly(A) signal: SV40 polyadenylation signal
   7396..8256    -  CDS            AmpR: β-lactamase; bla; confers resistance to ampicillin, carbenicillin, and related antibiotics
   8259..89      -  promoter       AmpR promoter (fragment) (across the origin): bla
