[The description below was written by a language model from this plasmid's Addgene catalogue record and pLannotate feature annotations shown in this document.]
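Description:
pD649-HAsp-CD4-COMP5AP-AviTag-9xHis is a mammalian expression plasmid built on the pD649 backbone for producing a secreted, multimerised form of the human CD4 extracellular domain. It is maintained in E. coli as a high-copy plasmid through a ColE1/pUC-type origin and selected with ampicillin via a complete β-lactamase gene. The annotation also picks up short fragments of KanR, lacZα, an rrnB terminator and an f1 origin, which appear to be backbone remnants rather than functional parts. A second cassette places a puromycin N-acetyltransferase coding sequence under the SV40 early promoter and the bacterial EM7 promoter, followed by a short ble-like fragment and an SV40 polyadenylation signal. This could allow puromycin selection in mammalian cells, although the record does not describe such use.

The expression unit is driven by the CMV enhancer and promoter with a fragment of CMV intron A, followed by an SP6 promoter upstream of the coding region, where it also serves as a sequencing primer site. The open reading frame begins with a signal peptide (named HAsp in the construct title, though the annotation tool matched this region to an IgH signal sequence fragment). The CD4 ectodomain insert of about 1.1 kb follows, cloned between restriction sites that remain intact. Downstream, on the backbone, come the coiled-coil region of rat cartilage oligomeric matrix protein, which assembles fusions into pentamers, human placental alkaline phosphatase as an enzymatic reporter, an AviTag for site-specific biotinylation and a polyhistidine tag (9xHis by name, annotated as 8xHis), ending at a bGH polyadenylation signal. The plasmid belongs to a collection made for mapping human IgSF cell-surface protein interactions. The depositor notes that some members may carry an IS4-like transposase upstream of the CMV promoter; none is annotated here.
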