Addgene plasmid #157372: pD649-HAsp-CD4-COMP5AP-AviTag-9xHis
Purpose: Mammalian expression of cell-surface protein extracellular domain fused to COMP5AP-AviTag-9xHis. Protein is secreted from cells.
Depositing lab: Chris Garcia. Depositing organization: Stanford University. Publication: A Human IgSF Cell-Surface Interactome Reveals a Complex Network of Protein-Protein Interactions. Wojtowicz WM, Vielmetter J, Fernandes RA, Siepe DH, Eastman CL, Chisholm GB, Cox S, Klock H, Anderson PW, Rue SM, Miller JJ, Glaser SM, Bragstad ML, Vance J, Lam AW, Lesley SA, Zinn K, Garcia KC. Cell. 2020 Aug 20;182(4):1027-1043.e17. doi: 10.1016/j.cell.2020.07.025. PubMed 32822567.
Backbone
  Vector backbone: pD649
  Backbone size w/o insert (bp): 7153
  Vector type: Mammalian Expression
Growth in bacteria
  Bacterial resistance: Ampicillin, 100 μg/mL
  Growth temperature: 37°C
  Growth strain: DH5alpha
  Copy number: High Copy
Gene/Insert
  Gene/Insert name: CD4
  Species: H. sapiens (human)
  Insert size (bp): 1113
  Entrez Gene: CD4 (a.k.a. CD4mut, IMD79, Leu-3, OKT4D, T4)
  Promoter: CMV/SP6
  Tag / fusion protein: COMP5AP-AviTag-9xHis (C terminal on backbone)
  Cloning method: Restriction Enzyme; 5′ cloning site GCGGCCGC (not destroyed); 3′ cloning site GGCGCGCC (not destroyed)
  Sequencing primers: 5′ ATTTAGGTGACACTATAG; 3′ CGTCGCACTCCATCACGGTG
Resource information
  A portion of this plasmid was derived from a plasmid made by: synthesis by ThermoFisher
Terms and licenses: Academic/Nonprofit Terms; Industry Terms: Not Available to Industry
Depositor comments: Some plasmids in this collection may have an IS4-like element ISVsa5 family transposase upstream of the CMV promoter.
How to cite: pD649-HAsp-CD4-COMP5AP-AviTag-9xHis was a gift from Chris Garcia (Addgene plasmid # 157372 ; http://n2t.net/addgene:157372 ; RRID:Addgene_157372)
