>Addgene plasmid #157372 | pD649-HAsp-CD4-COMP5AP-AviTag-9xHis | depositor partial sequence | sequence record 303854 | insert (extracellular domain)
[543 nt withheld, positions 1-543]
GCCAGCAGCATCGTGTACAAGAAAGAGGGCGAGCAGGTTGAGTTCAGCTTCCCTCTGGCCTTCACCGTGG
AAAAGCTGACAGGATCTGGCGAGCTGTGGTGGCAGGCCGAAAGAGCCTCTAGCAGCAAGAGCTGGATCAC
CTTCGACCTGAAGAACAAAGAGGTGTCCGTCAAGAGAGTGACACAGGACCCCAAGCTGCAGATGGGCAAA
AAGCTGCCCCTGCACCTGACTCTGCCTCAGGCACTGCCTCAGTATGCCGGCTCTGGCAATCTGACCCTGG
CTCTGGAAGCCAAGACAGGCAAGCTGCACCAAGAGGTCAACCTGGTGGTCATGAGAGCCACACAGCTGCA
GAAGAATCTGACCTGCGAAGTGTGGGGCCCTACAAGCCCTAAGCTGATGCTGAGCCTGAAGCTGGAAAAC
AAAGAAGCCAAGGTTTCCAAGCGCGAGAAGGCCGTGTGGGTGCTGAATCCTGAAGCCGGCATGTGGCAGT
GTCTGCTGAGCGATTCTGGACAGGTGCTGCTGGAAAGCAACATCAAGGTGCTGCCCACCTGGTCTACCCC
TGTTCAACCT
